>Addgene plasmid #205688 | LAAPAW | addgene full sequence | sequence record 409023 | Addgene NGS Result
TGGAAGGGCTAATTCACTCCCAAAGAAGACAAGATATCCTTGATCTGTGGATCTACCACACACAAGGCTA
CTTCCCTGATTAGCAGAACTACACACCAGGGCCAGGGGTCAGATATCCACTGACCTTTGGATGGTGCTAC
AAGCTAGTACCAGTTGAGCCAGATAAGGTAGAAGAGGCCAATAAAGGAGAGAACACCAGCTTGTTACACC
CTGTGAGCCTGCATGGGATGGATGACCCGGAGAGAGAAGTGTTAGAGTGGAGGTTTGACAGCCGCCTAGC
ATTTCATCACGTGGCCCGAGAGCTGCATCCGGAGTACTTCAAGAACTGCTGATATCGAGCTTGCTACAAG
GGACTTTCCGCTGGGGACTTTCCAGGGAGGCGTGGCCTGGGCGGGACTGGGGAGTGGCGAGCCCTCAGAT
CCTGCATATAAGCAGCTGCTTTTTGCCTGTACTGGGTCTCTCTGGTTAGACCAGATCTGAGCCTGGGAGC
TCTCTGGCTAACTAGGGAACCCACTGCTTAAGCCTCAATAAAGCTTGCCTTGAGTGCTTCAAGTAGTGTG
TGCCCGTCTGTTGTGTGACTCTGGTAACTAGAGATCCCTCAGACCCTTTTAGTCAGTGTGGAAAATCTCT
AGCAGTGGCGCCCGAACAGGGACTTGAAAGCGAAAGGGAAACCAGAGGAGCTCTCTCGACGCAGGACTCG
GCTTGCTGAAGCGCGCACGGCAAGAGGCGAGGGGCGGCGACTGGTGAGTACGCCAAAAATTTTGACTAGC
GGAGGCTAGAAGGAGAGAGATGGGTGCGAGAGCGTCAGTATTAAGCGGGGGAGAATTAGATCGCGATGGG
AAAAAATTCGGTTAAGGCCAGGGGGAAAGAAAAAATATAAATTAAAACATATAGTATGGGCAAGCAGGGA
GCTAGAACGATTCGCAGTTAATCCTGGCCTGTTAGAAACATCAGAAGGCTGTAGACAAATACTGGGACAG
CTACAACCATCCCTTCAGACAGGATCAGAAGAACTTAGATCATTATATAATACAGTAGCAACCCTCTATT
GTGTGCATCAAAGGATAGAGATAAAAGACACCAAGGAAGCTTTAGACAAGATAGAGGAAGAGCAAAACAA
AAGTAAGACCACCGCACAGCAAGCGGCCGGCCGCTGATCTTCAGACCTGGAGGAGGAGATATGAGGGACA
ATTGGAGAAGTGAATTATATAAATATAAAGTAGTAAAAATTGAACCATTAGGAGTAGCACCCACCAAGGC
AAAGAGAAGAGTGGTGCAGAGAGAAAAAAGAGCAGTGGGAATAGGAGCTTTGTTCCTTGGGTTCTTGGGA
GCAGCAGGAAGCACTATGGGCGCAGCGTCAATGACGCTGACGGTACAGGCCAGACAATTATTGTCTGGTA
TAGTGCAGCAGCAGAACAATTTGCTGAGGGCTATTGAGGCGCAACAGCATCTGTTGCAACTCACAGTCTG
GGGCATCAAGCAGCTCCAGGCAAGAATCCTGGCTGTGGAAAGATACCTAAAGGATCAACAGCTCCTGGGG
ATTTGGGGTTGCTCTGGAAAACTCATTTGCACCACTGCTGTGCCTTGGAATGCTAGTTGGAGTAATAAAT
CTCTGGAACAGATTTGGAATCACACGACCTGGATGGAGTGGGACAGAGAAATTAACAATTACACAAGCTT
AATACACTCCTTAATTGAAGAATCGCAAAACCAGCAAGAAAAGAATGAACAAGAATTATTGGAATTAGAT
AAATGGGCAAGTTTGTGGAATTGGTTTAACATAACAAATTGGCTGTGGTATATAAAATTATTCATAATGA
TAGTAGGAGGCTTGGTAGGTTTAAGAATAGTTTTTGCTGTACTTTCTATAGTGAATAGAGTTAGGCAGGG
ATATTCACCATTATCGTTTCAGACCCACCTCCCAACCCCGAGGGGACCCGACAGGCCCGAAGGAATAGAA
GAAGAAGGTGGAGAGAGAGACAGAGACAGATCCATTCGATTAGTGAACGGATCTCGACGGTATCGCCTTT
AAAAGAAAAGGGGGGATTGGGGGGTACAGTGCAGGGGAAAGAATAGTAGACATAATAGCAACAGACATAC
AAACTAAAGAATTACAAAAACAAATTACAAAAATTCAAAATTTTCGGGTTTATTACAGGGACAGCAGAGA
TCCAGTTTATCGATGTTCCATGTCCTTATATGGACTCATCTTTGCCTATTGCGACACACACTCAATGAAC
ACCTACTACGCGCTGCAAAGAGCCCCGCAGGCCTGAGGTGCCCCCACCTCACCACTCTTCCTATTTTTGT
GTAAAAATCCAGCTTCTTGTCACCACCTCCAAGGAGGGGGAGGAGGAGGAAGGCAGGTTCCTCTAGGCTG
AGCCGAATGCCCCTCTGTGGTCCCACGCCACTGATCGCTGCATGCCCACCACCTGGGTACACACAGTCTG
TGATTCCCGGAGCAGAACGGACCCTGCCCACCCGGTCTTGTGTGCTACTCAGTGGACAGACCCAAGGCAA
GAAAGGGTGACAAGGACAGGGTCTTCCCAGGCTGGCTTTGAGTTCCTAGCACCGCCCCGCCCCCAATCCT
CTGTGGCACATGGAGTCTTGGTCCCCAGAGTCCCCCAGCGGCCTCCAGATGGTCTGGGAGGGCAGTTCAG
CTGTGGCTGCGCATAGCAGACATACAACGGACGGTGGGCCTAGACCCAGGCTGTGTAGACCCAGCCCCCC
CGCCCCGCAGTGACTAGGTCACCCACTAACGCCCCAGGCCTGGTCTTGGCTGGGCGTGACTGTTACCCTC
AAAAGCAGGCAGCTCCAGGGTAAAAGGTGCCCTGCCCTGTAGAGCCCACCTTCCTTCCCAGGGCTGCGGC
TGGGTAGGTTTGTAGCCTTCATCACGGGCCACCTCCAGCCACTGGACCGCTGGCCCCTGCCCTGTCCTGG
GGAGTGTGGTCCTGCGACTTCTAAGTGGCCGCAAGCCACCTGACTCCCCCAACACCACACTCTACCTCTC
AAGCCCAGGTCTCTCCCTAGTGACCCACCCAGCACATTTAGCTAGCTGAGCCCCACAGCCAGAGGTCCTC
AGGCCCTGCTTTCAGGGCAGTTGCTCTGAAGTCGGCAAGGGGGAGTGACTGCCTGGCCACTCCATGCCCT
CCAAGAGCTCCTTCTGCAGGAGCGTACAGAACCCAGGGCCTTGGCACCCGTGCAGACCCTGGCCCACCCC
ACCTGGGCGCTCAGTGCCCAAGAGATGTCCACAACTAGGATGTCCCGCGGTGGGTGGGGGGCCAGAGAGA
CGGGCAGGCCGGGGGCAGGCCTGGCCATGCGGGGCCGAACCGGGCACTGCCCAGCGTGGGGCGCGGGGGC
CACGGCGCGCGCCCCCAGCCCCCCGGCCCAGCACCCCAAGGCGGCCAACGCCAAAACTCTCCCTCCTCCT
CTTCCTCAATCTCGCTCTCGCTCTTTTTTTTTTTCGCAAAAGGAGGGGAGAGGGGGTAAAAAAATGCTGC
ACTGTGCGGCGAAGCCGGTGAGTGAGCGGCGCGGGGCCAATCAGCGTGCGCCGTTCCGAAAGTTGCCTTT
TATGGCTCGAACGGCCGCGGCGGCGCCCTATAAAACCCAGCGGCGCGACGCGCCACCACCGCCGAGACCG
CGTCCGCCCCGCGAGCACAGAGCCTCGCCTTTGCCGATCCGCCGCCCGTCCAGGCTCGCATCTCTCCTTC
ACGCGCCCGCCGCCTTACCTGAGGCCGCCATCCACGCCGGTTGAGTCGCGTTCTGCCGCCTCCCGCCTGT
GGTGCCTCCTGAACTACGTCCGCCGTCTAGGTAAGTTTAGAGCTCAGGTCGAGACCGGGCCTTTGTCCGG
CGCTCCCTTGGAGCCTACCTAGACTCAGCCGGCTCTCCACGCTTTGCCTGACCCTGCTTGCTCAACTCTA
CGTCTTTGTTTCGTTTTCTGTTCTGCGCCGTTACAGATCAGCGCTTCGACTAGGGATAACAGGGTAATTG
TTTGAATGAGGCTTCAGTACTTTACAGAATCGTTGCCTGCACATCTTGGAAACACTTGCTGGGATTACTT
CGACTTCTTAACCCAACAGAAGGCTCGAGAAGGTATATTGCTGTTGACAGGATCCACATTAACAACTTTA
AGTCCAGCAATTTGAGTTAAGGGTGTTGCTCTCAATGATTTCACTAATGGTTCAATTTTTAATTTCTTTT
CTTCTGGTTCAAAATTCAAGTTTCAAGTGAAAGTGTAATATGCACCCATTTCTTTCAATAAATCTTCTAA
ATAGTCCACTAATGTTTTATTTTGTTTTTTACAAAATCAAGCAGCCTCTGCTATCAATATAGAACCTTGT
ATTCCATCTTTATCTCTAGCTGAGTCATCAATTACATATCCATAACTTTCTTCATAAGCAAAAACAAAAT
TTAATCCGTTATCTTCTTCTTTAGCAATTTCTCTACCCATTCATTTCAATCCAGTTAAAGTTTTTACAAT
CTTAACTCCATATTTTTCCTGAGCGATTCTATCACCCAAATCACTTGTTACAAAACTTGAATATAGAGCC
GGATTTTTTGGAATGCTATTTAAGCGTTTTAGATTTGATAATTTTCAATCAATTAAAATTGGTCCTGTTT
GATTTCCATCTAATCTTACAAAATGACCATCATGTTTTATTGCCATTCCAAATCTGTCAGCATCTGGGTC
ATTCATAATAATAATATCTGCATCATGTTTAATACCATATTCAAGCGGTATTTTTCATGCAGGATCAAAT
TCTGGATTTGGATTTACAACATTTTTCAATGTTTCATCTTCAAATGCACGATCTTCACCCTCAATAACGT
TATATCCTGATTCACGTAATCTTTTTGGGGTAAATTTAGTTCCTGTTCCATTAACTGCGCTAAAAATAGG
GCCCTGCCTCGGACTTCAAGGGGCTAGAATTCGAGCAATTATCTTGTTTACTAAAACTGAATACCTTGCT
ATCTCTTTGATACATTTTTACAAAGCTGAATTAAAATGGTATAAATTAAATCACTTTTTTCAATTCTACC
GGGTAGGGGAGGCGCTTTTCCCAAGGCAGTCTGGAGCATGCGCTTTAGCAGCCCCGCTGGGCACTTGGCG
CTACACAAGTGGCCTCTGGCCTCGCACACATTCCACATCCACCGGTAGGCGCCAACCGGCTCCGTTCTTT
GGTGGCCCCTTCGCGCCACCTTCTACTCCTCCCCTAGTCAGGAAGTTCCCCCCCGCCCCGCAGCTCGCGT
CGTGCAGGACGTGACAAATGGAAGTAGCACGTCTCACTAGTCTCGTGCAGATGGACAGCACCGCTGAGCA
ATGGAAGCGGGTAGGCCTTTGGGGCAGCGGCCAATAGCAGCTTTGCTCCTTCGCTTTCTGGGCTCAGAGG
CTGGGAAGGGGTGGGTCCGGGGGCGGGCTCAGGGGCGGGCTCAGGGGCGGGGCGGGCGCCCGAAGGTCCT
CCGGAGGCCCGGCATTCTGCACGCTTCAAAAGCGCACGTCTGCCGCGCTGTTCTCCTCTTCCTCATCTCC
GGGCCTTTCGACCTTTAATTAACCACCATGGTGAGCAAGGGCGAGGAGCTGTTCACCGGGGTGGTGCCCA
TCCTGGTCGAGCTGGACGGCGACGTAAACGGCCACAGGTTCAGCGTGCGCGGCGAGGGCGAGGGCGATGC
CACCAACGGCAAGCTGACCCTGAAGTTCATCTGCACCTCCGGCGAGCTGCCCGTGCCCTGGCCCACCCTC
GTGACCACCCTGTCTTACGGCGTGCAGTGCTTCGCCCGCTACCCCGACCACATGAAGCAGCACGACTTCT
TCAAGTCCGCCATGCCCGAAGGCTACGTCCAGGAGCGCACCATCTCCTTCAAGGACGACGGCAGCTACAG
GACCCGCGCCGAGGTGAAGTTCGAGGGCGACACCCTGGTGAACCGCATCGAGCTGAAGGGCATCGACTTC
AAGGAGGACGGCAACATCCTGGGGCACAAGCTGGAGTACAACATGAACGCTTGGGACGCTTATATCACGG
CCGACAAGCAGAAGAACGGCATCAAAGCGAACTTCAAGATCGAGCACAACGTCAAGGACGGCGGCGTGCA
GCTCGCCGACGCTTACCAGCAGAACACCCCCATCGGCGACGGCTCCGTGCTGCTGCCTGACAACCACTAC
CTGAGCTTCCAGAGCAAGCTGTTCAAAGACCCCAACGAGCAGCGCGATCACATGGTCCTGCTGGAGTTCG
TTACCGCCGCCGGGATAACTCCCGGCATGGACGAGCTGTACAAGTAAGTTTAAACATCAACCTCTGGATT
ACAAAATTTGTGAAAGATTGACTGGTATTCTTAACTATGTTGCTCCTTTTACGCTATGTGGATACGCTGC
TTTAATGCCTTTGTATCATGCTATTGCTTCCCGTATGGCTTTCATTTTCTCCTCCTTGTATAAATCCTGG
TTGCTGTCTCTTTATGAGGAGTTGTGGCCCGTTGTCAGGCAACGTGGCGTGGTGTGCACTGTGTTTGCTG
ACGCAACCCCCACTGGTTGGGGCATTGCCACCACCTGTCAGCTCCTTTCCGGGACTTTCGCTTTCCCCCT
CCCTATTGCCACGGCGGAACTCATCGCCGCCTGCCTTGCCCGCTGCTGGACAGGGGCTCGGCTGTTGGGC
ACTGACAATTCCGTGGTGTTGTCGGGGAAGCTGACGTCCTTTCCATGGCTGCTCGCCTGTGTTGCCACCT
GGATTCTGCGCGGGACGTCCTTCTGCTACGTCCCTTCGGCCCTCAATCCAGCGGACCTTCCTTCCCGCGG
CCTGCTGCCGGCTCTGCGGCCTCTTCCGCGTCTTCGCCTTCGCCCTCAGACGAGTCGGATCTCCCTTTGG
GCCGCCTCCCCGCCTGGCCTGCAGGGGTACCTTTAAGACCAATGACTTACAAGGCAGCTGTAGATCTTAG
CCACTTTTTAAAAGAAAAGAGGGGACTGGAAGGGCTAATTCACTCCCAACGAAGACAAGATATCCTTGAT
CTGTGGATCTACCACACACAAGGCTACTTCCCTGATTAGCAGAACTACACACCAGGGCCAGGGGTCAGAT
ATCCACTGACCTTTGGATGGTGCTACAAGCTAGTACCAGTTGAGCCAGATAAGGTAGAAGAGGCCAATAA
AGGAGAGAACACCAGCTTGTTACACCCTGTGAGCCTGCATGGGATGGATGACCCGGAGAGAGAAGTGTTA
GAGTGGAGGTTTGACAGCCGCCTAGCATTTCATCACGTGGCCCGAGAGCTGCATCCGGAGTACTTCAAGA
ACTGCTGATATCGAGCTTGCTACAAGGGACTTTCCGCTGGGGACTTTCCAGGGAGGCGTGGCCTGGGCGG
GACTGGGGAGTGGCGAGCCCTCAGATCCTGCATATAAGCAGCTGCTTTTTGCCTGTACTGGGTCTCTCTG
GTTAGACCAGATCTGAGCCTGGGAGCTCTCTGGCTAACTAGGGAACCCACTGCTTAAGCCTCAATAAAGC
TTGCCTTGAGTGCTTCAAGTAGTGTGTGCCCGTCTGTTGTGTGACTCTGGTAACTAGAGATCCCTCAGAC
CCTTTTAGTCAGTGTGGAAAATCTCTAGCAGTAGTAGTTCATGTCATCTTATTATTCAGTATTTATAACT
TGCAAAGAAATGAATATCAGAGAGTGAGAGGCCTTGACATTGCTAGCGTTTTACCGTCGACCTCTAGCTA
GAGCTTGGCGTAATCATGGTCATAGCTGTTTCCTGTGTGAAATTGTTATCCGCTCACAATTCCACACAAC
ATACGAGCCGGAAGCATAAAGTGTAAAGCCTGGGGTGCCTAATGAGTGAGCTAACTCACATTAATTGCGT
TGCGCTCACTGCCCGCTTTCCAGTCGGGAAACCTGTCGTGCCAGCTGCATTAATGAATCGGCCAACGCGC
GGGGAGAGGCGGTTTGCGTATTGGGCGCTCTTCCGCTTCCTCGCTCACTGACTCGCTGCGCTCGGTCGTT
CGGCTGCGGCGAGCGGTATCAGCTCACTCAAAGGCGGTAATACGGTTATCCACAGAATCAGGGGATAACG
CAGGAAAGAACATGTGAGCAAAAGGCCAGCAAAAGGCCAGGAACCGTAAAAAGGCCGCGTTGCTGGCGTT
TTTCCATAGGCTCCGCCCCCCTGACGAGCATCACAAAAATCGACGCTCAAGTCAGAGGTGGCGAAACCCG
ACAGGACTATAAAGATACCAGGCGTTTCCCCCTGGAAGCTCCCTCGTGCGCTCTCCTGTTCCGACCCTGC
CGCTTACCGGATACCTGTCCGCCTTTCTCCCTTCGGGAAGCGTGGCGCTTTCTCATAGCTCACGCTGTAG
GTATCTCAGTTCGGTGTAGGTCGTTCGCTCCAAGCTGGGCTGTGTGCACGAACCCCCCGTTCAGCCCGAC
CGCTGCGCCTTATCCGGTAACTATCGTCTTGAGTCCAACCCGGTAAGACACGACTTATCGCCACTGGCAG
CAGCCACTGGTAACAGGATTAGCAGAGCGAGGTATGTAGGCGGTGCTACAGAGTTCTTGAAGTGGTGGCC
TAACTACGGCTACACTAGAAGAACAGTATTTGGTATCTGCGCTCTGCTGAAGCCAGTTACCTTCGGAAAA
AGAGTTGGTAGCTCTTGATCCGGCAAACAAACCACCGCTGGTAGCGGTGGTTTTTTTGTTTGCAAGCAGC
AGATTACGCGCAGAAAAAAAGGATCTCAAGAAGATCCTTTGATCTTTTCTACGGGGTCTGACGCTCAGTG
GAACGAAAACTCACGTTAAGGGATTTTGGTCATGAGATTATCAAAAAGGATCTTCACCTAGATCCTTTTA
AATTAAAAATGAAGTTTTAAATCAATCTAAAGTATATATGAGTAAACTTGGTCTGACAGTTACCAATGCT
TAATCAGTGAGGCACCTATCTCAGCGATCTGTCTATTTCGTTCATCCATAGTTGCCTGACTCCCCGTCGT
GTAGATAACTACGATACGGGAGGGCTTACCATCTGGCCCCAGTGCTGCAATGATACCGCGAGACCCACGC
TCACCGGCTCCAGATTTATCAGCAATAAACCAGCCAGCCGGAAGGGCCGAGCGCAGAAGTGGTCCTGCAA
CTTTATCCGCCTCCATCCAGTCTATTAATTGTTGCCGGGAAGCTAGAGTAAGTAGTTCGCCAGTTAATAG
TTTGCGCAACGTTGTTGCCATTGCTACAGGCATCGTGGTGTCACGCTCGTCGTTTGGTATGGCTTCATTC
AGCTCCGGTTCCCAACGATCAAGGCGAGTTACATGATCCCCCATGTTGTGCAAAAAAGCGGTTAGCTCCT
TCGGTCCTCCGATCGTTGTCAGAAGTAAGTTGGCCGCAGTGTTATCACTCATGGTTATGGCAGCACTGCA
TAATTCTCTTACTGTCATGCCATCCGTAAGATGCTTTTCTGTGACTGGTGAGTACTCAACCAAGTCATTC
TGAGAATAGTGTATGCGGCGACCGAGTTGCTCTTGCCCGGCGTCAATACGGGATAATACCGCGCCACATA
GCAGAACTTTAAAAGTGCTCATCATTGGAAAACGTTCTTCGGGGCGAAAACTCTCAAGGATCTTACCGCT
GTTGAGATCCAGTTCGATGTAACCCACTCGTGCACCCAACTGATCTTCAGCATCTTTTACTTTCACCAGC
GTTTCTGGGTGAGCAAAAACAGGAAGGCAAAATGCCGCAAAAAAGGGAATAAGGGCGACACGGAAATGTT
GAATACTCATACTCTTCCTTTTTCAATATTATTGAAGCATTTATCAGGGTTATTGTCTCATGAGCGGATA
CATATTTGAATGTATTTAGAAAAATAAACAAATAGGGGTTCCGCGCACATTTCCCCGAAAAGTGCCACCT
GACGTCGACGGATCGGGAGATCAACTTGTTTATTGCAGCTTATAATGGTTACAAATAAAGCAATAGCATC
ACAAATTTCACAAATAAAGCATTTTTTTCACTGCATTCTAGTTGTGGTTTGTCCAAACTCATCAATGTAT
CTTATCATGTCTGGATCAACTGGATAACTCAAGCTAACCAAAATCATCCCAAACTTCCCACCCCATACCC
TATTACCACTGCCAATTACCTGTGGTTTCATTTACTCTAAACCTGTGATTCCTCTGAATTATTTTCATTT
TAAAGAAATTGTATTTGTTAAATATGTACTACAAACTTAGTAGT
Features (pLannotate 1.2.2; 22 found; start..end, strand, type, name):
    377..634     +  LTR            5' LTR (truncated): truncated 5' long terminal repeat (LTR) from HIV-1
    681..806     +  misc_feature   HIV-1 Ψ: packaging signal of human immunodeficiency virus type 1
    790..1128    +  CDS            HIV-1 gag (fragment): gag protein from human immunodeficiency virus 1; gag
   1303..1536    +  misc_feature   RRE: The Rev response element (RRE) of HIV-1 allows for Rev-dependent mRNA export from the nucleus to the cytoplasm.
   1913..2013    +  CDS            Rev (fragment): human immunodeficiency virus 1 (HIV-1) Rev protein; rev; enhances nuclear export of unspliced and incompletely spliced viral mRNAs
   2028..2143    +  misc_feature   cPPT/CTS: central polypurine tract and central termination sequence of HIV-1 (lacking the first T)
   3693..3959    +  LTR            5' LTR (truncated): truncated 5' long terminal repeat (LTR) from human T-cell leukemia virus (HTLV) type 1
   4904..5027    +  ncRNA          3' miR-30a: sequence downstream of the 71-nt precursor of the human miR-30a microRNA (Zeng et al., 2002) miRNA
   5041..5540    +  promoter       PGK promoter: mouse phosphoglycerate kinase 1 promoter
   5558..6277    +  CDS            mAmetrine1.1: photostable yellow fluorescent protein with a large Stokes shift, excitable with violet light (Ai et al., 2008)
   6286..6873    +  misc_feature   WPRE: woodchuck hepatitis virus posttranscriptional regulatory element
   6887..7285    +  CDS            nef (fragment): NEF_HV1BR - Experimental evidence at protein level: Swiss-Prot protein existence level 1. Extracellular Nef protein targets CD4(+) T-lymphocytes for apoptosis by interacting with CXCR4 surface receptors (PubMed:14990729). From Human immunodeficiency virus type 1 group M subtype B (isolate BRU/LAI) (HIV-1).
   7333..7590    +  LTR            5' LTR (truncated): truncated 5' long terminal repeat (LTR) from HIV-1
   7743..7759    -  protein_bind   lac operator: The lac repressor binds to the lac operator to inhibit transcription in E. coli. This inhibition can be relieved by adding lactose or isopropyl-β-D-thiogalactopyranoside (IPTG). lac repressor encoded by lacI
   7767..7797    -  promoter       lac promoter: promoter for the E. coli lac operon
   7812..7833    -  protein_bind   CAP binding site: CAP binding activates transcription in the presence of cAMP. E. coli catabolite activator protein
   7846..7938    -  CDS            lacI (fragment): lac repressor; lacI; The lac repressor binds to the lac operator to inhibit transcription in E. coli. This inhibition can be relieved by adding lactose or isopropyl-β-D-thiogalactopyranoside (IPTG).
   8121..8709    -  rep_origin     ori: high-copy-number ColE1/pMB1/pBR322/pUC origin of replication
   8880..9740    -  CDS            AmpR: β-lactamase; bla; confers resistance to ampicillin, carbenicillin, and related antibiotics
   9741..9845    -  promoter       AmpR promoter: bla
   9893..10027   +  polyA_signal   SV40 poly(A) signal: SV40 polyadenylation signal
  10194..329     +  CDS            nef (fragment) (across the origin): NEF_HV1BR - Experimental evidence at protein level: Swiss-Prot protein existence level 1. Extracellular Nef protein targets CD4(+) T-lymphocytes for apoptosis by interacting with CXCR4 surface receptors (PubMed:14990729). From Human immunodeficiency virus type 1 group M subtype B (isolate BRU/LAI) (HIV-1).
