[The description below was written by a language model from this plasmid's Addgene catalogue record and pLannotate feature annotations shown in this document.]
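Description:
LAAPAW is an HIV-1-based lentiviral vector built on the pLVX-Puro backbone and designed as an empty shRNAmir backbone for RNA interference, carrying an Ametrine fluorescent reporter. It belongs to the miR-AB toolkit, a set of miRNA-based shRNA viral vectors intended for multicolour-barcoded, multiplexed knockdown that can be resolved at the single-cell level. In bacteria it is maintained through a high-copy ColE1/pUC-type origin and selected with ampicillin via the β-lactamase gene. Remnants of the lac promoter/operator region and an SV40 polyadenylation signal lie in the plasmid backbone outside the viral unit.

The transfer cassette is flanked by two HIV-1 LTR sequences, with adjacent nef-derived sequence on their upstream sides. Inside are the Ψ packaging signal with a gag fragment, the Rev response element for Rev-dependent nuclear export of the genomic RNA, and the cPPT/CTS. The synthetic miR-AB insert is recorded as driven by a promoter called "AH", which the record does not define. The roughly 1.5 kb between the cPPT and an annotated HTLV-1 LTR segment carries no annotation, nor does the region immediately after that segment, so the promoter's composition cannot be stated with confidence. A 3′ miR-30a flanking sequence marks the microRNA scaffold, in which a hairpin would be processed as an artificial miRNA; no 5′ flank or hairpin is annotated. Downstream, a mouse PGK promoter independently expresses mAmetrine1.1, a violet-excitable yellow fluorescent protein with a large Stokes shift, followed by WPRE to enhance transcript expression. Despite the parental backbone's name, no puromycin resistance gene is annotated, so transduced cells would be identified by fluorescence.
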