Addgene plasmid #205688: LAAPAW
Purpose: shRNAmir backbone for RNA interference, with Ametrine reporter
Depositing lab: Dapeng Wang. Depositing organization: Shandong Medical and Pharmaceutical University. Publication: miR-AB, a miRNA-based shRNA viral toolkit for multicolor-barcoded multiplex RNAi at a single-cell level. Wang D, Xiu J, Zhao J, Luo J. EMBO Rep. 2022 Apr 5;23(4):e53691. doi: 10.15252/embr.202153691. Epub 2022 Feb 24. PubMed 35201651.
Backbone
  Vector backbone: pLVX-Puro
  Backbone manufacturer: Clontech
  Vector type: Lentiviral
Growth in bacteria
  Bacterial resistance: Ampicillin, 100 μg/mL
  Growth temperature: 37°C
  Growth strain: NEB Stable
  Copy number: High Copy
Gene/Insert
  Gene/Insert name: miR-AB
  Species: Synthetic
  Promoter: AH
  Cloning method: Restriction Enzyme; 5′ cloning site BamHI (unknown if destroyed); 3′ cloning site ApaI (unknown if destroyed)
  Sequencing primers: 3′ PGK Reverse: GCCAGAGGCCACTTGTGTAG
Terms and licenses: Academic/Nonprofit Terms; Industry Terms: Not Available to Industry
How to cite: LAAPAW was a gift from Dapeng Wang (Addgene plasmid # 205688 ; http://n2t.net/addgene:205688 ; RRID:Addgene_205688)
